Addgene plasmid #250446: pPR-1_1A_5N_AATG
Purpose: GRASP module to assemble sPPR proteins for RNA editing: module 1A_5N_AATG
Depositing lab: Ian Small. Depositing organization: University of Western Australia. Publication: GRASP: a modular toolkit for building synthetic pentatricopeptide repeat RNA-binding proteins. Dennis M, Low SY, Viljoen A, Pullakhandam A, Colas des Francs-Small C, Campbell-Clause L, Bond CS, Small I, Kwok van der Giezen FM. Nucleic Acids Res. 2025 Oct 28;53(20):gkaf1169. doi: 10.1093/nar/gkaf1169. PubMed 41224122.
Backbone
  Vector backbone: pAGM1311
  Backbone manufacturer: Sylvestre Marillonnet
  Vector type: Synthetic Biology
Growth in bacteria
  Bacterial resistance: Kanamycin, 50 μg/mL
  Growth temperature: 37°C
  Growth strain: DH5alpha
  Copy number: High Copy
Gene/Insert
  Gene/Insert name: 1A_5N_AATG
  Species: Synthetic
  Cloning method: Golden Gate
Terms and licenses: Academic/Nonprofit Terms; Industry Terms: Not Available to Industry
Depositor comments: GRASP kit for MoClo assembly of sPPR proteins is a library of 42 plasmids which can be combined to assemble sPPR proteins with 9, 14, or 19 motifs to target any RNA sequence of the same length. See the original publication for more information, and find code for analysis and script for GRASP assembly at https://github.com/farleykvdg/GRASP.
How to cite: pPR-1_1A_5N_AATG was a gift from Ian Small (Addgene plasmid # 250446 ; http://n2t.net/addgene:250446 ; RRID:Addgene_250446)
