[The description below was written by a language model from this plasmid's Addgene catalogue record and pLannotate feature annotations shown in this document.]
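Description:
pPR-1_1A_5N_AATG is a small (about 2.2 kb) synthetic-biology part plasmid built on the pAGM1311 backbone, a MoClo/Golden Gate cloning vector. It is one of 42 plasmids in the GRASP kit, a modular library for assembling synthetic pentatricopeptide repeat (sPPR) RNA-binding proteins. It is maintained in E. coli at high copy through a ColE1/pUC-type origin. Selection is with kanamycin, conferred by an aminoglycoside phosphotransferase (aphA-3) gene that the annotation places directly downstream of a bla (AmpR) promoter.

The payload is the synthetic module named 1A_5N_AATG, inserted by Golden Gate cloning. The feature table picks it up as a short coding segment of roughly 130 nt resembling a fragment of an Arabidopsis thaliana PPR protein (PCMP-E9). That match fits a designed PPR motif unit and should not be read as a natural gene fragment, since the record lists the insert as synthetic. The module name appears to encode its position in the assembly, a motif variant and a fusion overhang, but the record does not spell out this nomenclature or which RNA base the motif recognises. No promoter, tag or terminator is annotated around the module, so the plasmid is a donor of a coding part, not an expression construct. The short lacI fragment near the end of the sequence is probably a backbone remnant.

In use, this module is combined with other GRASP modules in Golden Gate reactions to build sPPR proteins of 9, 14 or 19 motifs. Such proteins can be designed to bind any RNA sequence of matching length, and the stated application is RNA editing.
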