Features (pLannotate 1.2.2; 5 found; start..end, strand, type, name):
      4..132     +  CDS            PCMP-E9 (fragment): PP201_ARATH - Experimental evidence at transcript level: Swiss-Prot protein existence level 2. From Arabidopsis thaliana (Mouse-ear cress).
    255..359     +  promoter       AmpR promoter: bla
    360..1154    +  CDS            KanR: aminoglycoside phosphotransferase; aphA-3; confers resistance to kanamycin
   1325..1913    +  rep_origin     ori: high-copy-number ColE1/pMB1/pBR322/pUC origin of replication
   2096..2145    +  CDS            lacI (fragment): lac repressor; lacI; The lac repressor binds to the lac operator to inhibit transcription in E. coli. This inhibition can be relieved by adding lactose or isopropyl-β-D-thiogalactopyranoside (IPTG).
>Addgene plasmid #250446 | pPR-1_1A_5N_AATG | addgene full sequence | sequence record 498443 | Addgene NGS Result
ACATCTCAAATGGGTAATTCTGAGGAGCCCAGAAAGTCATTTGATGAGCGTCCTGAAAGAGGCGTTGTTT
CTTGGAATGCTATGATCTCTGGATACGCTCAGAACGGTCGTATTGATGAAGCAAGAGAACTCTTGTCTTC
ACGAAGTGGCTCTTCAGTGGACGAAAGGGCCTCGTGATACGCCTATTTTTATAGGTTAATGTCATGATAA
TAATGGTTTCTTAGACGTCAGGTGGCACTTTTCGGGGAAATGTGCGCGGAACCCCTATTTGTTTATTTTT
CTAAATACATTCAAATATGTATCCGCTCATGAGACAATAACCCTGATAAATGCTTCAATAATATTGAAAA
AGGAAGAGTATGGCTAAAATGAGAATATCACCGGAATTGAAAAAACTGATCGAAAAATACCGCTGCGTAA
AAGATACGGAAGGAATGTCTCCTGCTAAGGTATATAAGCTGGTGGGAGAAAATGAAAACCTATATTTAAA
AATGACGGACAGCCGGTATAAAGGGACCACCTATGATGTGGAACGGGAAAAGGACATGATGCTATGGCTG
GAAGGAAAGCTGCCTGTTCCAAAGGTCCTGCACTTTGAACGGCATGATGGCTGGAGCAATCTGCTCATGA
GTGAGGCCGATGGCGTCCTTTGCTCGGAAGAGTATGAAGATGAACAAAGCCCTGAAAAGATTATCGAGCT
GTATGCGGAGTGCATCAGGCTCTTTCACTCCATCGACATATCGGATTGTCCCTATACGAATAGCTTAGAC
AGCCGCTTAGCCGAATTGGATTACTTACTGAATAACGATCTGGCCGATGTGGATTGCGAAAACTGGGAAG
AGGACACTCCATTTAAAGATCCGCGCGAGCTGTATGATTTTTTAAAGACGGAAAAGCCCGAAGAGGAACT
TGTCTTTTCCCACGGCGACCTGGGAGACAGCAACATCTTTGTGAAAGATGGCAAAGTAAGTGGCTTTATT
GATCTTGGGAGAAGCGGCAGGGCGGACAAGTGGTATGACATTGCCTTCTGCGTCCGGTCGCTCAGGGAGG
ATATCGGGGAAGAACAGTATGTCGAGCTATTTTTTGACTTACTGGGGATCAAGCCTGATTGGGAGAAAAT
AAAATATTATATTTTACTGGATGAATTGTTTTAGCTGTCAGACCAAGTTTACTCATATATACTTTAGATT
GATTTAAAACTTCATTTTTAATTTAAAAGGATCTAGGTGAAGATCCTTTTTGATAATCTCATGACCAAAA
TCCCTTAACGTGAGTTTTCGTTCCACTGAGCGTCAGACCCCGTAGAAAAGATCAAAGGATCTTCTTGAGA
TCCTTTTTTTCTGCGCGTAATCTGCTGCTTGCAAACAAAAAAACCACCGCTACCAGCGGTGGTTTGTTTG
CCGGATCAAGAGCTACCAACTCTTTTTCCGAAGGTAACTGGCTTCAGCAGAGCGCAGATACCAAATACTG
TTCTTCTAGTGTAGCCGTAGTTAGGCCACCACTTCAAGAACTCTGTAGCACCGCCTACATACCTCGCTCT
GCTAATCCTGTTACCAGTGGCTGCTGCCAGTGGCGATAAGTCGTGTCTTACCGGGTTGGACTCAAGACGA
TAGTTACCGGATAAGGCGCAGCGGTCGGGCTGAACGGGGGGTTCGTGCACACAGCCCAGCTTGGAGCGAA
CGACCTACACCGAACTGAGATACCTACAGCGTGAGCTATGAGAAAGCGCCACGCTTCCCGAAGGGAGAAA
GGCGGACAGGTATCCGGTAAGCGGCAGGGTCGGAACAGGAGAGCGCACGAGGGAGCTTCCAGGGGGAAAC
GCCTGGTATCTTTATAGTCCTGTCGGGTTTCGCCACCTCTGACTTGAGCGTCGATTTTTGTGATGCTCGT
CAGGGGGGCGGAGCCTATGGAAAAACGCCAGCAACGCGGCCTTTTTACGGTTCCTGGCCTTTTGCTGGCC
TTTTGCTCACATGTTCTTTCCTGCGTTATCCCCTGATTCTGTGGATAACCGTATTACCGCCTTTGAGTGA
GCTGATACCGCTCGCCGCAGCCGAACGACCGAGCGCAGCGAGTCAGTGAGCGAGGAAGCGGAAGAGCGCC
CAATACGCAAACCGCCTCTCCCCGCGCGTTGGCCGATTCATTAATCACTCTGTGAAG
