>Addgene plasmid #250446 | pPR-1_1A_5N_AATG | depositor partial sequence | sequence record 494157 | 1A_5N_AATG
AATGGGTAATTCTGAGGAGCCCAGAAAGTCATTTGATGAGCGTCCTGAAAGAGGCGTTGTTTCTTGGAAT
GCTATGATCTCTGGATACGCTCAGAACGGTCGTATTGATGAAGCAAGAGAACTC
